>Addgene plasmid #20764 | pFA6a-6xGLY-His-tag-hphMX4 | depositor full sequence | sequence record 9656 | Author sequence
ACGCGGCCGCCAGCTGAAGCTTCGTACGCTGCAGGTCGACGGATCCCCGGGTTAATTAACGGGGGAGGCG
GGGGTGGACATCATCACCATCACCACTAGGGCGCGCCACTTCTAAATAAGCGAATTTCTTATGATTTATG
ATTTTTATTATTAAATAAGTTATAAAAAAAATAAGTGTATACAAATTTTAAAGTGACTCTTAGGTTTTAA
AACGAAAATTCTTATTCTTGAGTAACTCTTTCCTGTAGGTCAGGTTGCTTTCTCAGGTATAGTATGAGGT
CGCTCTTATTGACCACACCTCTACCGGCAGATCCGCTAGGGATAACAGGGTAATATAGATCTGTTTAGCT
TGCCTTGTCCCCGCCGGGTCACCCGGCCAGCGACATGGAGGCCCAGAATACCCTCCTTGACAGTCTTGAC
GTGCGCAGCTCAGGGGCATGATGTGACTGTCGCCCGTACATTTAGCCCATACATCCCCATGTATAATCAT
TTGCATCCATACATTTTGATGGCCGCACGGCGCGAAGCAAAAATTACGGCTCCTCGCTGCAGACCTGCGA
GCAGGGAAACGCTCCCCTCACAGACGCGTTGAATTGTCCCCACGCCGCGCCCCTGTAGAGAAATATAAAA
GGTTAGGATTTGCCACTGAGGTTCTTCTTTCATATACTTCCTTTTAAAATCTTGCTAGGATACAGTTCTC
ACATCACATCCGAACATAAACAACCATGGGTAAAAAGCCTGAACTCACCGCGACGTCTGTCGAGAAGTTT
CTGATCGAAAAGTTCGACAGCGTCTCCGACCTGATGCAGCTCTCGGAGGGCGAAGAATCTCGTGCTTTCA
GCTTCGATGTAGGAGGGCGTGGATATGTCCTGCGGGTAAATAGCTGCGCCGATGGTTTCTACAAAGATCG
TTATGTTTATCGGCACTTTGCATCGGCCGCGCTCCCGATTCCGGAAGTGCTTGACATTGGGGAATTCAGC
GAGAGCCTGACCTATTGCATCTCCCGCCGTGCACAGGGTGTCACGTTGCAAGACCTGCCTGAAACCGAAC
TGCCCGCTGTTCTGCAGCCGGTCGCGGAGGCCATGGATGCGATCGCTGCGGCCGATCTTAGCCAGACGAG
CGGGTTCGGCCCATTCGGACCGCAAGGAATCGGTCAATACACTACATGGCGTGATTTCATATGCGCGATT
GCTGATCCCCATGTGTATCACTGGCAAACTGTGATGGACGACACCGTCAGTGCGTCCGTCGCGCAGGCTC
TCGATGAGCTGATGCTTTGGGCCGAGGACTGCCCCGAAGTCCGGCACCTCGTGCACGCGGATTTCGGCTC
CAACAATGTCCTGACGGACAATGGCCGCATAACAGCGGTCATTGACTGGAGCGAGGCGATGTTCGGGGAT
TCCCAATACGAGGTCGCCAACATCTTCTTCTGGAGGCCGTGGTTGGCTTGTATGGAGCAGCAGACGCGCT
ACTTCGAGCGGAGGCATCCGGAGCTTGCAGGATCGCCGCGGCTCCGGGCGTATATGCTCCGCATTGGTCT
TGACCAACTCTATCAGAGCTTGGTTGACGGCAATTTCGATGATGCAGCTTGGGCGCAGGGTCGATGCGAC
GCAATCGTCCGATCCGGAGCCGGGACTGTCGGGCGTACACAAATCGCCCGCAGAAGCGCGGCCGTCTGGA
CCGATGGCTGTGTAGAAGTACTCGCCGATAGTGGAAACCGACGCCCCAGCACTCGTCCGAGGGCAAAGGA
ATAATCAGTACTGACAATAAAAAGATTCTTGTTTTCAAGAACTTGTCATTTGTATAGTTTTTTTATATTG
TAGTTGTTCTATTTTAATCAAATGTTAGCGTGATTTATATTTTTTTTCGCCTCGACATCATCTGCCCAGA
TGCGAAGTTAAGTGCGCAGAAAGTAATATCATGCGTCAATCGTATGTGAATGCTGGTCGCTATACTGCTG
TCGATTCGATACTAACGCCGCCATCCAGTGTCGAAAACGAGCTCGAATTCATCGATGATATCAGATCCAC
TAGTGGCCTATGCGGCCGCGGATCTGCCGGTCTCCCTATAGTGAGTCGTATTAATTTCGATAAGCCAGGT
TAACCTGCATTAATGAATCGGCCAACGCGCGGGGAGAGGCGGTTTGCGTATTGGGCGCTCTTCCGCTTCC
TCGCTCACTGACTCGCTGCGCTCGGTCGTTCGGCTGCGGCGAGCGGTATCAGCTCACTCAAAGGCGGTAA
TACGGTTATCCACAGAATCAGGGGATAACGCAGGAAAGAACATGTGAGCAAAAGGCCAGCAAAAGGCCAG
GAACCGTAAAAAGGCCGCGTTGCTGGCGTTTTTCCATAGGCTCCGCCCCCCTGACGAGCATCACAAAAAT
CGACGCTCAAGTCAGAGGTGGCGAAACCCGACAGGACTATAAAGATACCAGGCGTTTCCCCCTGGAAGCT
CCCTCGTGCGCTCTCCTGTTCCGACCCTGCCGCTTACCGGATACCTGTCCGCCTTTCTCCCTTCGGGAAG
CGTGGCGCTTTCTCAATGCTCACGCTGTAGGTATCTCAGTTCGGTGTAGGTCGTTCGCTCCAAGCTGGGC
TGTGTGCACGAACCCCCCGTTCAGCCCGACCGCTGCGCCTTATCCGGTAACTATCGTCTTGAGTCCAACC
CGGTAAGACACGACTTATCGCCACTGGCAGCAGCCACTGGTAACAGGATTAGCAGAGCGAGGTATGTAGG
CGGTGCTACAGAGTTCTTGAAGTGGTGGCCTAACTACGGCTACACTAGAAGGACAGTATTTGGTATCTGC
GCTCTGCTGAAGCCAGTTACCTTCGGAAAAAGAGTTGGTAGCTCTTGATCCGGCAAACAAACCACCGCTG
GTAGCGGTGGTTTTTTTGTTTGCAAGCAGCAGATTACGCGCAGAAAAAAAGGATCTCAAGAAGATCCTTT
GATCTTTTCTACGGGGTCTGACGCTCAGTGGAACGAAAACTCACGTTAAGGGATTTTGGTCATGAGATTA
TCAAAAAGGATCTTCACCTAGATCCTTTTAAATTAAAAATGAAGTTTTAAATCAATCTAAAGTATATATG
AGTAAACTTGGTCTGACAGTTACCAATGCTTAATCAGTGAGGCACCTATCTCAGCGATCTGTCTATTTCG
TTCATCCATAGTTGCCTGACTCCCCGTCGTGTAGATAACTACGATACGGGAGGGCTTACCATCTGGCCCC
AGTGCTGCAATGATACCGCGAGACCCACGCTCACCGGCTCCAGATTTATCAGCAATAAACCAGCCAGCCG
GAAGGGCCGAGCGCAGAAGTGGTCCTGCAACTTTATCCGCCTCCATCCAGTCTATTAATTGTTGCCGGGA
AGCTAGAGTAAGTAGTTCGCCAGTTAATAGTTTGCGCAACGTTGTTGCCATTGCTACAGGCATCGTGGTG
TCACGCTCGTCGTTTGGTATGGCTTCATTCAGCTCCGGTTCCCAACGATCAAGGCGAGTTACATGATCCC
CCATGTTGTGCAAAAAAGCGGTTAGCTCCTTCGGTCCTCCGATCGTTGTCAGAAGTAAGTTGGCCGCAGT
GTTATCACTCATGGTTATGGCAGCACTGCATAATTCTCTTACTGTCATGCCATCCGTAAGATGCTTTTCT
GTGACTGGTGAGTACTCAACCAAGTCATTCTGAGAATAGTGTATGCGGCGACCGAGTTGCTCTTGCCCGG
CGTCAATACGGGATAATACCGCGCCACATAGCAGAACTTTAAAAGTGCTCATCATTGGAAAACGTTCTTC
GGGGCGAAAACTCTCAAGGATCTTACCGCTGTTGAGATCCAGTTCGATGTAACCCACTCGTGCACCCAAC
TGATCTTCAGCATCTTTTACTTTCACCAGCGTTTCTGGGTGAGCAAAAACAGGAAGGCAAAATGCCGCAA
AAAAGGGAATAAGGGCGACACGGAAATGTTGAATACTCATACTCTTCCTTTTTCAATATTATTGAAGCAT
TTATCAGGGTTATTGTCTCATGAGCGGATACATATTTGAATGTATTTAGAAAAATAAACAAATAGGGGTT
CCGCGCACATTTCCCCGAAAAGTGCCACCTGACGTCTAAGAAACCATTATTATCATGACATTAACCTATA
AAAATAGGCGTATCACGAGGCCCTTTCGTCTCGCGCGTTTCGGTGATGACGGTGAAAACCTCTGACACAT
GCAGCTCCCGGAGACGGTCACAGCTTGTCTGTAAGCGGATGCCGGGAGCAGACAAGCCCGTCAGGGCGCG
TCAGCGGGTGTTGGCGGGTGTCGGGGCTGGCTTAACTATGCGGCATCAGAGCAGATTGTACTGAGAGTGC
ACCATATGGACATATTGTCGTTAGAACGCGGCTACAATTAATACATAACCTTATGTATCATACACATACG
ATTTAGGTGACACTATAGA
Features (pLannotate 1.2.2; 10 found; start..end, strand, type, name):
    120..307     +  terminator     ADH1 terminator: S. cerevisiae ADH1; transcription terminator for the S. cerevisiae alcohol dehydrogenase 1 (ADH1) gene
    382..1957    +  gene           hphMX6: yeast selectable marker conferring hygromycin resistance
   2065..2083    -  promoter       T7 promoter: promoter for bacteriophage T7 RNA polymerase
   2105..2158    -  CDS            lacI (fragment): lac repressor; lacI; The lac repressor binds to the lac operator to inhibit transcription in E. coli. This inhibition can be relieved by adding lactose or isopropyl-β-D-thiogalactopyranoside (IPTG).
   2341..2929    -  rep_origin     ori: high-copy-number ColE1/pMB1/pBR322/pUC origin of replication
   3100..3960    -  CDS            AmpR: β-lactamase; bla; confers resistance to ampicillin, carbenicillin, and related antibiotics
   3961..4065    -  promoter       AmpR promoter: bla
   4160..4195    +  CDS            rop (fragment): Rop protein, which maintains plasmids at low copy number; rop
   4297..4348    +  misc_feature   bom (fragment): basis of mobility region from pBR322
   4411..4429    +  promoter       SP6 promoter: promoter for bacteriophage SP6 RNA polymerase
