[The description below was written by a language model from this plasmid's Addgene catalogue record and pLannotate feature annotations shown in this document.]
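Description:
pFA6a-6xGLY-His-tag-hphMX4 is a template plasmid from the pFA6a family, used for PCR-based C-terminal tagging of chromosomal genes in Saccharomyces cerevisiae. It is catalogued as an empty backbone with no gene insert, because the useful payload is the tagging module itself. The depositor sequence is 4,429 nt. In E. coli the plasmid is maintained through a high-copy ColE1/pUC-type origin and selected with ampicillin via the β-lactamase gene and its native promoter. No yeast replication origin is annotated, consistent with its role as an amplification template rather than an episomal yeast vector. Short lacI, rop and bom fragments are backbone remnants with no evident function.

The module lies between the SP6 and T7 promoter sites, which serve here as sequencing primer sites, and the record lists PacI and PmeI as its cloning sites. As the name indicates, it encodes a six-glycine linker followed by a His tag. This short segment was not picked up by the automated annotation, and the number of histidines is not stated. Downstream sits the ADH1 transcription terminator, which supplies a 3′ end for the newly tagged gene. It is followed by an hphMX hygromycin-resistance cassette, labelled hphMX6 by the annotation tool but hphMX4 in the plasmid name.

In typical use, the linker-tag-terminator-marker unit is amplified with primers carrying homology to the 3′ end of a target open reading frame and its downstream region. The product is then integrated by homologous recombination, and transformants are selected on hygromycin. The result is a protein expressed from its native locus with a flexible glycine spacer and a His tag, suited to detection or affinity purification.
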