Addgene plasmid #20764: pFA6a-6xGLY-His-tag-hphMX4
Purpose: (Empty Backbone)
Depositing lab: Mark Hochstrasser. Depositing organization: Yale University. Publication: Small epitope-linker modules for PCR-based C-terminal tagging in Saccharomyces cerevisiae. Funakoshi M, Hochstrasser M. Yeast. 2009 Feb 25. 26(3):185-192. 10.1002/yea.1658 PubMed 19243080.
Backbone
  Vector backbone: pFA6a
  Backbone size (bp): 2513
  Vector type: Yeast Expression ; PCR-based C-terminal tagging
  Selectable markers: Hygromycin
Growth in bacteria
  Bacterial resistance: Ampicillin, 100 μg/mL
  Growth temperature: 37°C
  Growth strain: DH5alpha
  Copy number: Unknown
Gene/Insert
  Gene/Insert name: None
  Cloning method: Restriction Enzyme; 5′ cloning site PacI (unknown if destroyed); 3′ cloning site PmeI (unknown if destroyed)
  Sequencing primers: 5′ SP6; 3′ T7
Terms and licenses: Academic/Nonprofit Terms; Industry Terms: Not Available to Industry
How to cite: pFA6a-6xGLY-His-tag-hphMX4 was a gift from Mark Hochstrasser (Addgene plasmid # 20764 ; http://n2t.net/addgene:20764 ; RRID:Addgene_20764)
