>Addgene plasmid #20764 | pFA6a-6xGLY-His-tag-hphMX4 | addgene partial sequence | sequence record 26617 | 20764 with T7
AGGCNNCTAGTGGANCTGATATCATCGATGAATTCGAGCTCGTTTTCGACACTGGATGGCGGCGTTAGTA
TCGAATCGACAGCAGTATAGCGACCAGCATTCACATACGATTGACGCATGATATTACTTTCTGCGCACTT
AACTTCGCATCTGGGCAGATGATGTCGAGGCGAAAAAAAATATAAATCACGCTAACATTTGATTAAAATA
GAACAACTACAATATAAAAAAACTATACAAATGACAAGTTCTTGAAAACAAGAATCTTTTTATTGTCAGT
ACTGATTATTCCTTTGCCCTCGGACGAGTGCTGGGGCGTCGGTTTCCACTATCGGCGAGTACTTCTACAC
AGCCATCGGTCCAGACGGCCGCGCTTCTGCGGGCGATTTGTGTACGCCCGACAGTCCCGGCTCCGGATCG
GACGATTGCGTCGCATCGACCCTGCGCCCAAGCTGCATCATCGAAATTGCCGTCAACCAAGCTCTGATAG
AGTTGGTCAAGACCAATGCGGAGCATATACGCCCGGAGCCGCGGCGATCCTGCAAGCTCCGGATGCCTCC
GCTCGAAGTAGCGCGTCTGCTGCTCCATACAAGCCAACCNNNNNNNNNNNNAAAANNNNNNNNNGNNNNN
NNNNNNNNNGNNAATCCCCNAANNNNNNNNNNNNTCCAGTCAATGACCGCTGTTATGCGGCCATTGTCCG
TCAGGACATTGTTGGAGCCGAAATCCGCGTGCACGANGTGCCGGANTTCNGGGCAGTCCTCGGCCCNAAG
CATCAGCTCANNGAGAGCCTGCNNN
